Addgene plasmid #173247: RVD-pA8
Purpose: One-step assembly of custom RVD arrays to construct DdCBE, TALE, etc.
Depositing lab: Bin Shen. Depositing organization: Nanjing Medical University. Publication: Precision modeling of mitochondrial diseases in zebrafish via DdCBE-mediated mtDNA base editing. Guo J, Zhang X, Chen X, Sun H, Dai Y, Wang J, Qian X, Tan L, Lou X, Shen B. Cell Discov. 2021 Sep 3;7(1):78. doi: 10.1038/s41421-021-00307-9. PubMed 34480028.
Backbone
  Vector backbone: TetR T vector
  Vector type: Unspecified
Growth in bacteria
  Bacterial resistance: Tetracycline, 10 μg/mL
  Growth temperature: 37°C
  Growth strain: DH5alpha
  Copy number: High Copy
Gene/Insert
  Gene/Insert name: NI monomer RVD at Position8
  Species: Synthetic
  Mutation: no
  Cloning method: Restriction Enzyme; 5′ cloning site Unknown (unknown if destroyed)
Terms and licenses: Academic/Nonprofit Terms; Industry Terms: Not Available to Industry
Depositor comments: RVD is inserted into TA site of TetR T vector
How to cite: RVD-pA8 was a gift from Bin Shen (Addgene plasmid # 173247 ; http://n2t.net/addgene:173247 ; RRID:Addgene_173247)
