[The description below was written by a language model from this plasmid's Addgene catalogue record and pLannotate feature annotations shown in this document.]
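Description:
RVD-pA8 is a small (about 2.5 kb) bacterial module plasmid from a kit for one-step assembly of custom TALE repeat arrays, such as those used to build DdCBE mitochondrial base editors or other TALE-based proteins. It is built on a "TetR T vector", a TA-cloning backbone, and the depositor notes that the repeat unit was inserted at the vector's TA site. The plasmid replicates in E. coli from a high-copy ColE1/pUC-type origin and is selected with tetracycline, conferred by a TcR efflux pump gene driven by its native tet promoter.

The payload is a synthetic single TALE repeat monomer carrying the NI repeat-variable diresidue, which in the standard TALE code specifies recognition of adenine, and it is formatted for position 8 of an array. In kits of this type, each monomer plasmid is position-specific, so that modules chosen for each target base join in a defined order in a single reaction to give an array matching the desired DNA sequence. The record does not state the enzymes or overhangs used for assembly.

The automated annotation does not label the monomer itself. Besides the origin and tetracycline cassette, it finds only a T7 promoter, a short kanamycin-resistance gene fragment and a small piece of an RSF origin. The two fragments are too short to be functional and are probably vector remnants or chance matches. The plasmid has no eukaryotic expression elements and serves purely as a cloning intermediate, supplying one building block for a final TALE or DdCBE expression construct.
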