Features (pLannotate 1.2.2; 6 found; start..end, strand, type, name):
     36..624     -  rep_origin     ori: high-copy-number ColE1/pMB1/pBR322/pUC origin of replication
    948..966     +  promoter       T7 promoter: promoter for bacteriophage T7 RNA polymerase
    969..1043    -  CDS            KanR (fragment): aminoglycoside phosphotransferase; aphA-3; confers resistance to kanamycin
   1141..2331    -  CDS            TcR: tetracycline efflux protein; tet; confers resistance to tetracycline
   2379..2407    -  promoter       tet promoter: E. coli promoter for tetracycline efflux protein gene
   2423..2462    +  rep_origin     RSF ori (fragment): Plasmids containing the RSF 1030 origin of replication can be propagated in E. coli cells that contain additional plasmids with compatible origins.
>Addgene plasmid #173247 | RVD-pA8 | addgene full sequence | sequence record 352864 | Addgene NGS Result
GCCAGGAACCGTAAAAAGGCCGCGTTGCTGGCGTTTTTCCATAGGCTCCGCCCCCCTGACGAGCATCACA
AAAATCGACGCTCAAGTCAGAGGTGGCGAAACCCGACAGGACTATAAAGATACCAGGCGTTTCCCCCTGG
AAGCTCCCTCGTGCGCTCTCCTGTTCCGACCCTGCCGCTTACCGGATACCTGTCCGCCTTTCTCCCTTCG
GGAAGCGTGGCGCTTTCTCATAGCTCACGCTGTAGGTATCTCAGTTCGGTGTAGGTCGTTCGCTCCAAGC
TGGGCTGTGTGCACGAACCCCCCGTTCAGCCCGACCGCTGCGCCTTATCCGGTAACTATCGTCTTGAGTC
CAACCCGGTAAGACACGACTTATCGCCACTGGCAGCAGCCACTGGTAACAGGATTAGCAGAGCGAGGTAT
GTAGGCGGTGCTACAGAGTTCTTGAAGTGGTGGCCTAACTACGGCTACACTAGAAGAACAGTATTTGGTA
TCTGCGCTCTGCTGAAGCCAGTTACCTTCGGAAAAAGAGTTGGTAGCTCTTGATCCGGCAAACAAACCAC
CGCTGGTAGCGGTGGTTTTTTTGTTTGCAAGCAGCAGATTACGCGCAGAAAAAAAGGATCTCAAGAAGAT
CCTTTGATCTTTTCTACGGGGTCTGACGCTCAGTGGAACGACGCGTAACTCACGTTAAGGGATTTTGGTC
ATGGGTGGCTCGACCAGATATGGTCTCGAAGTAATATTGGTGGCAAACAGGCTCTTGAGACGGTTCAGCG
CCTCCTTCCAGTTCTCTGTCAAGCCCACGGACTCACCCCAGATCAAGTTGTAGCGATTGCTTCCTGAGAC
CAGCTTTGGTCTAGAGGAGGCATGATGATATATTTTTATCTTGTGCAATGTAACATCAGAGATTTTGAGA
CACGGGCCAGAGCTGCCAGGAAACAGCTATGACCATGTAATACGACTCACTATAGGGGATATTTTATTTT
CTCCCAATCAGGCTTGATCCCCAGTAAGTCAAAAAATAGCTCGACATACTGTTCTTCCCCGATCAAGGGT
TGGTTTGCGCATTCACAGTTCTCCGCAAGAATTGATTGGCTCCAATTCTTGGAGTGGTGAATCCGTTAGC
GAGGTGCCGCCGGCTTCCATTCAGGTCGAGGTGGCCCGGCTCCATGCACCGCGACGCAACGCGGGGAGGC
AGACAAGGTATAGGGCGGCGCCTACAATCCATGCCAACCCGTTCCATGTGCTCGCCGAGGCGGCATAAAT
CGCCGTGACGATCAGCGGTCCAATGATCGAAGTTAGGCTGGTAAGAGCCGCGAGCGATCCTTGAAGCTGT
CCCTGATGGTCGTCATCTACCTGCCTGGACAGCATGGCCTGCAACGCGGGCATCCCGATGCCGCCGGAAG
CGAGAAGAATCATAATGGGGAAGGCCATCCAGCCTCGCGTCGCGAACGCCAGCAAGACGTAGCCCAGCGC
GTCGGCCGCCATGCCGGCGATAATGGCCTGCTTCTCGCCGAAACGTTTGGTGGCGGGACCAGTGACGAAG
GCTTGAGCGAGGGCGTGCAAGATTCCGAATACCGCAAGCGACAGGCCGATCATCGTCGCGCTCCAGCGAA
AGCGGTCCTCGCCGAAAATGACCCAGAGCGCTGCCGGCACCTGTCCTACGAGTTGCATGATAAAGAAGAC
AGTCATAAGTGCGGCGACGATAGTCATGCCCCGCGCCCACCGGAAGGAGCTGACTGGGTTGAAGGCTCTC
AAGGGCATGGGTCGGCGCTCTCCCTTATGCGACTCCTGCATTAGGAAGCAGCCCAGTAGTAGGTTGAGGC
CGTTGAGCACCGCCGCCGCAAGGAATGGTGCATGTAAGGAGATGGCGCCCAACAGTCCCCCGGCCACGGG
GCCTGCCACCATACCCACGCCGAAACAAGCGCTCATGAGCCCGAAGTGGCGAGCCCGATCTTCCCCATCG
GTGATGTCGGCGATATAGGCGCCAGCAACCGCACCTGTGGCGCCGGTGATGCCGGCCACGATGCGTCCGG
CGTAGAGAATCCACAGGACGGGTGTGGTCGCCATGATCGCGTAGTCGATAGTGGCTCCAAGTAGCGAAGC
GAGCAGGACTGGGCGGCGGCCAAAGCGGTCGGACAGTGCTCCGAGAACGGGTGCGCATAGAAATTGCATC
AACGCATATAGCGCTAGCAGCACGCCATAGTGACTGGCGATGCTGTCGGAATGGACGATATCCCGCAAGA
GGCCCGGCAGTACCGGCATAACCAAGCCTATGCCTACAGCATCCAGGGTGACGGTGCCGAGGATGACGAT
GAGCGCATTGTTAGATTTCATACACGGTGCCTGACTGCGTTAGCAATTTAACTGTGATAAACTACCGCAT
TAAAGCTAATCGATGATAAGCTGTCAAACATGAGAATTAATTCATGTTCTTTCCTGCGTTATCCCCTGAT
TCTGTGGATAACGCAGGAAAGAACATGTGAGCAAAAGGCCAGCAAAAG
