>Addgene plasmid #173247 | RVD-pA8 | depositor partial sequence | sequence record 336202 | RVD flanked by two Bsa I sites
GGTCTCGAAGTAATATTGGTGGCAAACAGGCTCTTGAGACGGTTCAGCGCCTCCTTCCAGTTCTCTGTCA
AGCCCACGGACTCACCCCAGATCAAGTTGTAGCGATTGCTTCCTGAGACC
